Addgene plasmid #98403: pQE60 Trx1 SSAAA
Purpose: Bacterial expression vector for Trx1 SSAAA
Depositing lab: Tobias Dick. Depositing organization: Deutsches Krebsforschungszentrum (DKFZ). Publication: Selective redox regulation of cytokine receptor signaling by extracellular thioredoxin-1. Schwertassek U, Balmer Y, Gutscher M, Weingarten L, Preuss M, Engelhard J, Winkler M, Dick TP. EMBO J. 2007 Jul 11;26(13):3086-97. Epub 2007 Jun 7. 10.1038/sj.emboj.7601746 PubMed 17557078.
Backbone
  Vector backbone: pQE60
  Vector type: Bacterial Expression
Growth in bacteria
  Bacterial resistance: Ampicillin, 100 μg/mL
  Growth temperature: 37°C
  Growth strain: DH5alpha
  Copy number: Unknown
Gene/Insert
  Gene/Insert name: Trx1 SSAAA
  Species: H. sapiens (human)
  Mutation: C32S, C35S, C62A, C69A, C73A
  Entrez Gene: TXN (a.k.a. TRDX, TRX, TRX1, TXN1, Trx80)
Terms and licenses: Academic/Nonprofit Terms; Industry Terms: Not Available to Industry
How to cite: pQE60 Trx1 SSAAA was a gift from Tobias Dick (Addgene plasmid # 98403 ; http://n2t.net/addgene:98403 ; RRID:Addgene_98403)
