[The description below was written by a language model from this plasmid's Addgene catalogue record and pLannotate feature annotations shown in this document.]
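Description:
pQE60 Trx1 SSAAA is a bacterial expression plasmid of about 3.85 kb, built on the pQE60 backbone, for producing a mutant form of human thioredoxin-1 (TXN) in E. coli. It replicates from a ColE1/pMB1-type origin, with an adjacent bom region and only a fragment of rop. Selection is with ampicillin through a β-lactamase gene under its own promoter. A partial chloramphenicol acetyltransferase sequence with a fragmentary cat promoter is also annotated. This appears to be a backbone remnant, and the record does not list chloramphenicol as a selection.

The expression cassette consists of a bacteriophage T5 promoter, recognised by the host E. coli RNA polymerase. The promoter has an embedded lac operator and is followed by a second one, so transcription is held off by lac repressor and induced with IPTG. No lacI gene is annotated on the plasmid, so repressor would have to come from the host. The TXN coding sequence follows, with the lambda t0 terminator after the cassette and the rrnB T1 terminator further downstream. A 6xHis tag sequence lies roughly 125 nt beyond the annotated end of the TXN match. The feature tables do not show what occupies this gap or whether the tag is in frame with the insert.

The insert carries five cysteine substitutions: C32S and C35S, which replace the two active-site cysteines, and C62A, C69A and C73A, which remove the remaining ones. The resulting protein has no cysteines and should be redox-inactive. It is presumably a control for thioredoxin redox studies, though the record states only bacterial expression as its purpose. The depositor and sequencing-derived records differ by a single nucleotide in length and share the same feature layout.
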