Features (pLannotate 1.2.2; 13 found; start..end, strand, type, name):
     10..54      +  promoter       T5 promoter: bacteriophage T5 promoter for E. coli RNA polymerase, with embedded lac operator
     62..78      +  protein_bind   lac operator: The lac repressor binds to the lac operator to inhibit transcription in E. coli. This inhibition can be relieved by adding lactose or isopropyl-β-D-thiogalactopyranoside (IPTG). lac repressor encoded by lacI
    115..429     +  CDS            TXN: THIO_HUMAN - Also known as TRDX, TRX, TRX1. Experimental evidence at protein level: Swiss-Prot protein existence level 1. ADF augments the expression of the interleukin-2 receptor TAC (IL2R/P55). From Homo sapiens (Human).
    556..573     +  CDS            7xHis (fragment): 6xHis affinity tag
    596..690     +  terminator     lambda t0 terminator: transcription terminator from phage lambda
    705..733     +  promoter       cat promoter (fragment): promoter of the E. coli cat gene encoding chloramphenicol acetyltransferase
    734..1397    +  CDS            CmR (fragment): chloramphenicol acetyltransferase; cat; confers resistance to chloramphenicol
   1462..1548    +  terminator     rrnB T1 terminator: Escherichia coli rrnB; transcription terminator T1 from the E. coli rrnB gene
   1561..1602    +  CDS            rop (fragment): Rop protein, which maintains plasmids at low copy number; rop
   1704..1844    +  misc_feature   bom: basis of mobility region from pBR322
   2030..2618    -  rep_origin     ori: high-copy-number ColE1/pMB1/pBR322/pUC origin of replication
   2789..3649    -  CDS            AmpR: β-lactamase; bla; confers resistance to ampicillin, carbenicillin, and related antibiotics
   3650..3754    -  promoter       AmpR promoter: bla
>Addgene plasmid #98403 | pQE60 Trx1 SSAAA | depositor full sequence | sequence record 180327 | pQE60 Trx1 SSAAA sequence 3854 bps
CTCGAGAAATCATAAAAAATTTATTTGCTTTGTGAGCGGATAACAATTATAATAGATTCAATTGTGAGCG
GATAACAATTTCACACAGAATTCATTAAAGAGGAGAAATTAACCATGGTGAAGCAGATCGAAAGCAAGAC
TGCTTTTCAGGAAGCCTTGGACGCTGCAGGTGACAAACTTGTAGTAGTTGACTTCTCAGCCACGTGGAGT
GGGCCTTCCAAAATGATCAAGCCTTTCTTTCATTCCCTCTCTGAAAAGTATTCCAACGTGATATTCCTTG
AAGTAGATGTGGATGACGCTCAGGATGTTGCTTCAGAGGCTGAAGTCAAAGCCATGCCAACATTCCAGTT
TTTTAAGAAGGGACAAAAGGTGGGTGAATTTTCTGGAGCCAATAAGGAAAAGCTTGAAGCCACCATTAAT
GAATTAGTCAGATCTATGGACGAAAAGACCACCGGCTGGCGCGGCGGCCACGTGGTGGAAGGCCTGGCCG
GCGAACTGGAACAGCTGCGCGCCCGCCTGGAACACCACCCACAGGGCCAGCGCGAACCAGGATCTCATCA
CCATCACCATCACTAAGCTTAATTAGCTGAGCTTGGACTCCTGTTGATAGATCCAGTAATGACCTCAGAA
CTCCATCTGGATTTGTTCAGAACGCTCGGTTGCCGCCGGGCGTTTTTTATTGGTGAGAATCCAAGCTAGC
TTGGCGAGATTTTCAGGAGCTAAGGAAGCTAAAATGGAGAAAAAAATCACTGGATATACCACCGTTGATA
TATCCCAATGGCATCGTAAAGAACATTTTGAGGCATTTCAGTCAGTTGCTCAATGTACCTATAACCAGAC
CGTTCAGCTGGATATTACGGCCTTTTTAAAGACCGTAAAGAAAAATAAGCACAAGTTTTATCCGGCCTTT
ATTCACATTCTTGCCCGCCTGATGAATGCTCATCCGGAATTTCGTATGGCAATGAAAGACGGTGAGCTGG
TGATATGGGATAGTGTTCACCCTTGTTACACCGTTTTCCATGAGCAAACTGAAACGTTTTCATCGCTCTG
GAGTGAATACCACGACGATTTCCGGCAGTTTCTACACATATATTCGCAAGATGTGGCGTGTTACGGTGAA
AACCTGGCCTATTTCCCTAAAGGGTTTATTGAGAATATGTTTTTCGTCTCAGCCAATCCCTGGGTGAGTT
TCACCAGTTTTGATTTAAACGTGGCCAATATGGACAACTTCTTCGCCCCCGTTTTCACCATGCATGGGCA
AATATTATACGCAAGGCGACAAGGTGCTGATGCCGCTGGCGATTCAGGTTCATCATGCCGTCTGTGATGG
CTTCCATGTCGGCAGAATGCTTAATGAATTACAACAGTACTGCGATGAGTGGCAGGGCGGGGCGTAATTT
TTTTAAGGCAGTTATTGGTGCCCTTAAACGCCTGGGGTAATGACTCTCTAGCTTGAGGCATCAAATAAAA
CGAAAGGCTCAGTCGAAAGACTGGGCCTTTCGTTTTATCTGTTGTTTGTCGGTGAACGCTCTCCTGAGTA
GGACAAATCCGCCGCTCTAGAGCTGCCTCGCGCGTTTCGGTGATGACGGTGAAAACCTCTGACACATGCA
GCTCCCGGAGACGGTCACAGCTTGTCTGTAAGCGGATGCCGGGAGCAGACAAGCCCGTCAGGGCGCGTCA
GCGGGTGTTGGCGGGTGTCGGGGCGCAGCCATGACCCAGTCACGTAGCGATAGCGGAGTGTATACTGGCT
TAACTATGCGGCATCAGAGCAGATTGTACTGAGAGTGCACCATATGCGGTGTGAAATACCGCACAGATGC
GTAAGGAGAAAATACCGCATCAGGCGCTCTTCCGCTTCCTCGCTCACTGACTCGCTGCGCTCGGTCGTTC
GGCTGCGGCGAGCGGTATCAGCTCACTCAAAGGCGGTAATACGGTTATCCACAGAATCAGGGGATAACGC
AGGAAAGAACATGTGAGCAAAAGGCCAGCAAAAGGCCAGGAACCGTAAAAAGGCCGCGTTGCTGGCGTTT
TTCCATAGGCTCCGCCCCCCTGACGAGCATCACAAAAATCGACGCTCAAGTCAGAGGTGGCGAAACCCGA
CAGGACTATAAAGATACCAGGCGTTTCCCCCTGGAAGCTCCCTCGTGCGCTCTCCTGTTCCGACCCTGCC
GCTTACCGGATACCTGTCCGCCTTTCTCCCTTCGGGAAGCGTGGCGCTTTCTCATAGCTCACGCTGTAGG
TATCTCAGTTCGGTGTAGGTCGTTCGCTCCAAGCTGGGCTGTGTGCACGAACCCCCCGTTCAGCCCGACC
GCTGCGCCTTATCCGGTAACTATCGTCTTGAGTCCAACCCGGTAAGACACGACTTATCGCCACTGGCAGC
AGCCACTGGTAACAGGATTAGCAGAGCGAGGTATGTAGGCGGTGCTACAGAGTTCTTGAAGTGGTGGCCT
AACTACGGCTACACTAGAAGGACAGTATTTGGTATCTGCGCTCTGCTGAAGCCAGTTACCTTCGGAAAAA
GAGTTGGTAGCTCTTGATCCGGCAAACAAACCACCGCTGGTAGCGGTGGTTTTTTTGTTTGCAAGCAGCA
GATTACGCGCAGAAAAAAAGGATCTCAAGAAGATCCTTTGATCTTTTCTACGGGGTCTGACGCTCAGTGG
AACGAAAACTCACGTTAAGGGATTTTGGTCATGAGATTATCAAAAAGGATCTTCACCTAGATCCTTTTAA
ATTAAAAATGAAGTTTTAAATCAATCTAAAGTATATATGAGTAAACTTGGTCTGACAGTTACCAATGCTT
AATCAGTGAGGCACCTATCTCAGCGATCTGTCTATTTCGTTCATCCATAGTTGCCTGACTCCCCGTCGTG
TAGATAACTACGATACGGGAGGGCTTACCATCTGGCCCCAGTGCTGCAATGATACCGCGAGACCCACGCT
CACCGGCTCCAGATTTATCAGCAATAAACCAGCCAGCCGGAAGGGCCGAGCGCAGAAGTGGTCCTGCAAC
TTTATCCGCCTCCATCCAGTCTATTAATTGTTGCCGGGAAGCTAGAGTAAGTAGTTCGCCAGTTAATAGT
TTGCGCAACGTTGTTGCCATTGCTACAGGCATCGTGGTGTCACGCTCGTCGTTTGGTATGGCTTCATTCA
GCTCCGGTTCCCAACGATCAAGGCGAGTTACATGATCCCCCATGTTGTGCAAAAAAGCGGTTAGCTCCTT
CGGTCCTCCGATCGTTGTCAGAAGTAAGTTGGCCGCAGTGTTATCACTCATGGTTATGGCAGCACTGCAT
AATTCTCTTACTGTCATGCCATCCGTAAGATGCTTTTCTGTGACTGGTGAGTACTCAACCAAGTCATTCT
GAGAATAGTGTATGCGGCGACCGAGTTGCTCTTGCCCGGCGTCAATACGGGATAATACCGCGCCACATAG
CAGAACTTTAAAAGTGCTCATCATTGGAAAACGTTCTTCGGGGCGAAAACTCTCAAGGATCTTACCGCTG
TTGAGATCCAGTTCGATGTAACCCACTCGTGCACCCAACTGATCTTCAGCATCTTTTACTTTCACCAGCG
TTTCTGGGTGAGCAAAAACAGGAAGGCAAAATGCCGCAAAAAAGGGAATAAGGGCGACACGGAAATGTTG
AATACTCATACTCTTCCTTTTTCAATATTATTGAAGCATTTATCAGGGTTATTGTCTCATGAGCGGATAC
ATATTTGAATGTATTTAGAAAAATAAACAAATAGGGGTTCCGCGCACATTTCCCCGAAAAGTGCCACCTG
ACGTCTAAGAAACCATTATTATCATGACATTAACCTATAAAAATAGGCGTATCACGAGGCCCTTTCGTCT
TCAC
