Features (pLannotate 1.2.2; 13 found; start..end, strand, type, name):
      9..53      +  promoter       T5 promoter: bacteriophage T5 promoter for E. coli RNA polymerase, with embedded lac operator
     61..77      +  protein_bind   lac operator: The lac repressor binds to the lac operator to inhibit transcription in E. coli. This inhibition can be relieved by adding lactose or isopropyl-β-D-thiogalactopyranoside (IPTG). lac repressor encoded by lacI
    114..428     +  CDS            TXN: THIO_HUMAN - Also known as TRDX, TRX, TRX1. Experimental evidence at protein level: Swiss-Prot protein existence level 1. ADF augments the expression of the interleukin-2 receptor TAC (IL2R/P55). From Homo sapiens (Human).
    555..572     +  CDS            7xHis (fragment): 6xHis affinity tag
    595..689     +  terminator     lambda t0 terminator: transcription terminator from phage lambda
    704..732     +  promoter       cat promoter (fragment): promoter of the E. coli cat gene encoding chloramphenicol acetyltransferase
    733..1396    +  CDS            CmR (fragment): chloramphenicol acetyltransferase; cat; confers resistance to chloramphenicol
   1461..1547    +  terminator     rrnB T1 terminator: Escherichia coli rrnB; transcription terminator T1 from the E. coli rrnB gene
   1559..1600    +  CDS            rop (fragment): Rop protein, which maintains plasmids at low copy number; rop
   1702..1842    +  misc_feature   bom: basis of mobility region from pBR322
   2028..2616    -  rep_origin     ori: high-copy-number ColE1/pMB1/pBR322/pUC origin of replication
   2787..3647    -  CDS            AmpR: β-lactamase; bla; confers resistance to ampicillin, carbenicillin, and related antibiotics
   3648..3752    -  promoter       AmpR promoter: bla
>Addgene plasmid #98403 | pQE60 Trx1 SSAAA | addgene full sequence | sequence record 189346 | Addgene NGS Result
TCGAGAAATCATAAAAAATTTATTTGCTTTGTGAGCGGATAACAATTATAATAGATTCAATTGTGAGCGG
ATAACAATTTCACACAGAATTCATTAAAGAGGAGAAATTAACCATGGTGAAGCAGATCGAAAGCAAGACT
GCTTTTCAGGAAGCCTTGGACGCTGCAGGTGACAAACTTGTAGTAGTTGACTTCTCAGCCACGTGGAGTG
GGCCTTCCAAAATGATCAAGCCTTTCTTTCATTCCCTCTCTGAAAAGTATTCCAACGTGATATTCCTTGA
AGTAGATGTGGATGACGCTCAGGATGTTGCTTCAGAGGCTGAAGTCAAAGCCATGCCAACATTCCAGTTT
TTTAAGAAGGGACAAAAGGTGGGTGAATTTTCTGGAGCCAATAAGGAAAAGCTTGAAGCCACCATTAATG
AATTAGTCAGATCTATGGACGAAAAGACCACCGGCTGGCGCGGCGGCCACGTGGTGGAAGGCCTGGCCGG
CGAACTGGAACAGCTGCGCGCCCGCCTGGAACACCACCCACAGGGCCAGCGCGAACCAGGATCTCATCAC
CATCACCATCACTAAGCTTAATTAGCTGAGCTTGGACTCCTGTTGATAGATCCAGTAATGACCTCAGAAC
TCCATCTGGATTTGTTCAGAACGCTCGGTTGCCGCCGGGCGTTTTTTATTGGTGAGAATCCAAGCTAGCT
TGGCGAGATTTTCAGGAGCTAAGGAAGCTAAAATGGAGAAAAAAATCACTGGATATACCACCGTTGATAT
ATCCCAATGGCATCGTAAAGAACATTTTGAGGCATTTCAGTCAGTTGCTCAATGTACCTATAACCAGACC
GTTCAGCTGGATATTACGGCCTTTTTAAAGACCGTAAAGAAAAATAAGCACAAGTTTTATCCGGCCTTTA
TTCACATTCTTGCCCGCCTGATGAATGCTCATCCGGAATTTCGTATGGCAATGAAAGACGGTGAGCTGGT
GATATGGGATAGTGTTCACCCTTGTTACACCGTTTTCCATGAGCAAACTGAAACGTTTTCATCGCTCTGG
AGTGAATACCACGACGATTTCCGGCAGTTTCTACACATATATTCGCAAGATGTGGCGTGTTACGGTGAAA
ACCTGGCCTATTTCCCTAAAGGGTTTATTGAGAATATGTTTTTCGTCTCAGCCAATCCCTGGGTGAGTTT
CACCAGTTTTGATTTAAACGTGGCCAATATGGACAACTTCTTCGCCCCCGTTTTCACCATGCATGGGCAA
ATATTATACGCAAGGCGACAAGGTGCTGATGCCGCTGGCGATTCAGGTTCATCATGCCGTTTGTGATGGC
TTCCATGTCGGCAGAATGCTTAATGAATTACAACAGTACTGCGATGAGTGGCAGGGCGGGGCGTAATTTT
TTTAAGGCAGTTATTGGTGCCCTTAAACGCCTGGGGTAATGACTCTCTAGCTTGAGGCATCAAATAAAAC
GAAAGGCTCAGTCGAAAGACTGGGCCTTTCGTTTTATCTGTTGTTTGTCGGTGAACGCTCTCCTGAGTAG
GACAAATCCGCCCTCTAGAGCTGCCTCGCGCGTTTCGGTGATGACGGTGAAAACCTCTGACACATGCAGC
TCCCGGAGACGGTCACAGCTTGTCTGTAAGCGGATGCCGGGAGCAGACAAGCCCGTCAGGGCGCGTCAGC
GGGTGTTGGCGGGTGTCGGGGCGCAGCCATGACCCAGTCACGTAGCGATAGCGGAGTGTATACTGGCTTA
ACTATGCGGCATCAGAGCAGATTGTACTGAGAGTGCACCATATGCGGTGTGAAATACCGCACAGATGCGT
AAGGAGAAAATACCGCATCAGGCGCTCTTCCGCTTCCTCGCTCACTGACTCGCTGCGCTCGGTCGTTCGG
CTGCGGCGAGCGGTATCAGCTCACTCAAAGGCGGTAATACGGTTATCCACAGAATCAGGGGATAACGCAG
GAAAGAACATGTGAGCAAAAGGCCAGCAAAAGGCCAGGAACCGTAAAAAGGCCGCGTTGCTGGCGTTTTT
CCATAGGCTCCGCCCCCCTGACGAGCATCACAAAAATCGACGCTCAAGTCAGAGGTGGCGAAACCCGACA
GGACTATAAAGATACCAGGCGTTTCCCCCTGGAAGCTCCCTCGTGCGCTCTCCTGTTCCGACCCTGCCGC
TTACCGGATACCTGTCCGCCTTTCTCCCTTCGGGAAGCGTGGCGCTTTCTCATAGCTCACGCTGTAGGTA
TCTCAGTTCGGTGTAGGTCGTTCGCTCCAAGCTGGGCTGTGTGCACGAACCCCCCGTTCAGCCCGACCGC
TGCGCCTTATCCGGTAACTATCGTCTTGAGTCCAACCCGGTAAGACACGACTTATCGCCACTGGCAGCAG
CCACTGGTAACAGGATTAGCAGAGCGAGGTATGTAGGCGGTGCTACAGAGTTCTTGAAGTGGTGGCCTAA
CTACGGCTACACTAGAAGGACAGTATTTGGTATCTGCGCTCTGCTGAAGCCAGTTACCTTCGGAAAAAGA
GTTGGTAGCTCTTGATCCGGCAAACAAACCACCGCTGGTAGCGGTGGTTTTTTTGTTTGCAAGCAGCAGA
TTACGCGCAGAAAAAAAGGATCTCAAGAAGATCCTTTGATCTTTTCTACGGGGTCTGACGCTCAGTGGAA
CGAAAACTCACGTTAAGGGATTTTGGTCATGAGATTATCAAAAAGGATCTTCACCTAGATCCTTTTAAAT
TAAAAATGAAGTTTTAAATCAATCTAAAGTATATATGAGTAAACTTGGTCTGACAGTTACCAATGCTTAA
TCAGTGAGGCACCTATCTCAGCGATCTGTCTATTTCGTTCATCCATAGTTGCCTGACTCCCCGTCGTGTA
GATAACTACGATACGGGAGGGCTTACCATCTGGCCCCAGTGCTGCAATGATACCGCGAGACCCACGCTCA
CCGGCTCCAGATTTATCAGCAATAAACCAGCCAGCCGGAAGGGCCGAGCGCAGAAGTGGTCCTGCAACTT
TATCCGCCTCCATCCAGTCTATTAATTGTTGCCGGGAAGCTAGAGTAAGTAGTTCGCCAGTTAATAGTTT
GCGCAACGTTGTTGCCATTGCTACAGGCATCGTGGTGTCACGCTCGTCGTTTGGTATGGCTTCATTCAGC
TCCGGTTCCCAACGATCAAGGCGAGTTACATGATCCCCCATGTTGTGCAAAAAAGCGGTTAGCTCCTTCG
GTCCTCCGATCGTTGTCAGAAGTAAGTTGGCCGCAGTGTTATCACTCATGGTTATGGCAGCACTGCATAA
TTCTCTTACTGTCATGCCATCCGTAAGATGCTTTTCTGTGACTGGTGAGTACTCAACCAAGTCATTCTGA
GAATAGTGTATGCGGCGACCGAGTTGCTCTTGCCCGGCGTCAATACGGGATAATACCGCGCCACATAGCA
GAACTTTAAAAGTGCTCATCATTGGAAAACGTTCTTCGGGGCGAAAACTCTCAAGGATCTTACCGCTGTT
GAGATCCAGTTCGATGTAACCCACTCGTGCACCCAACTGATCTTCAGCATCTTTTACTTTCACCAGCGTT
TCTGGGTGAGCAAAAACAGGAAGGCAAAATGCCGCAAAAAAGGGAATAAGGGCGACACGGAAATGTTGAA
TACTCATACTCTTCCTTTTTCAATATTATTGAAGCATTTATCAGGGTTATTGTCTCATGAGCGGATACAT
ATTTGAATGTATTTAGAAAAATAAACAAATAGGGGTTCCGCGCACATTTCCCCGAAAAGTGCCACCTGAC
GTCTAAGAAACCATTATTATCATGACATTAACCTATAAAAATAGGCGTATCACGAGGCCCTTTCGTCTTC
ACC
